Addgene plasmid #1682: L4816
Purpose: (Empty Backbone)
Depositing lab: Andrew Fire. Depositing organization: Carnegie Institution for Science.
Backbone
  Vector backbone: Unknown
  Backbone size (bp): 6762
  Vector type: Worm Expression
Growth in bacteria
  Bacterial resistance: Ampicillin, 100 μg/mL
  Growth temperature: 37°C
  Growth strain: DH5alpha
  Copy number: Unknown
Gene/Insert
  Gene/Insert name: None
  Tag / fusion protein: myo3-2341, myo3Tsa, gfpN, IVSR, gfpY66W, IVSS, gfpN146I, gfpM153T, gfpV163A, IVST, gfpC, IVSM, IVSL
  Cloning method: Restriction Enzyme
Terms and licenses: Academic/Nonprofit Terms; Industry Terms: Not Available to Industry
Depositor comments: See Fire Lab Vector Kit Documentation 1999. Fire Lab Miniprep Number pPD136.61, Ligation number L4816.
How to cite: L4816 was a gift from Andrew Fire (Addgene plasmid # 1682 ; http://n2t.net/addgene:1682 ; RRID:Addgene_1682)
