[The description below was written by a language model from this plasmid's Addgene catalogue record and pLannotate feature annotations shown in this document.]
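Description:
L4816 is a Caenorhabditis elegans expression vector from a 1999 worm vector kit, catalogued as an empty backbone with no separate insert. The parental backbone is listed as unknown, but the annotated features point to a pUC/pBR322-type plasmid. It has a high-copy ColE1/pMB1 origin and an ampicillin resistance gene (β-lactamase) with its own promoter for propagation and selection in E. coli. Residual bacterial elements are also present: lac promoter, operator and CAP site, lacI, rop and bom fragments, and a remnant of the pUC multiple cloning site. The catalogue size (6,762 bp) and the depositor sequence (6,755 nt) differ slightly.

The payload is described only through the module names in the tag field. These indicate myo-3-derived upstream sequence (myo3-2341 and myo3Tsa), which in this vector series normally supplies a body-wall muscle promoter, although the feature table leaves the roughly 2.4 kb region upstream of the reporter unannotated. This is followed by a GFP coding region split into N-terminal and C-terminal segments and interrupted by several synthetic introns (the IVS modules), a common design for improving transgene expression in worms. The GFP carries Y66W, N146I, M153T and V163A substitutions, and the annotation accordingly recognises the open reading frame as the cyan variant W7. A short fragment matching C. elegans aex-5 lies downstream of the reporter, and the record does not explain its role or name a 3' UTR.

The construct therefore appears to be a cyan fluorescent reporter vector for worm transgenesis. It could mark muscle cells or accept fusions by restriction cloning, though the record does not state specific applications.
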