Features (pLannotate 1.2.2; 12 found; start..end, strand, type, name):
   2414..2430    -  misc_feature   MCS (fragment): pUC18/19 multiple cloning site
   2481..3347    +  CDS            W7: W7 is a basic (constitutively fluorescent) cyan fluorescent protein published in 1996, derived from Aequorea victoria.
   4020..4172    +  CDS            aex-5 (fragment): AEX5_CAEEL - Also known as kpc-3 From Caenorhabditis elegans.
   4300..4335    +  CDS            rop (fragment): Rop protein, which maintains plasmids at low copy number; rop
   4437..4536    +  misc_feature   bom (fragment): basis of mobility region from pBR322
   4634..4738    +  promoter       AmpR promoter: bla
   4739..5599    +  CDS            AmpR: β-lactamase; bla; confers resistance to ampicillin, carbenicillin, and related antibiotics
   5770..6358    +  rep_origin     ori: high-copy-number ColE1/pMB1/pBR322/pUC origin of replication
   6541..6633    +  CDS            lacI (fragment): lac repressor; lacI; The lac repressor binds to the lac operator to inhibit transcription in E. coli. This inhibition can be relieved by adding lactose or isopropyl-β-D-thiogalactopyranoside (IPTG).
   6646..6667    +  protein_bind   CAP binding site: CAP binding activates transcription in the presence of cAMP. E. coli catabolite activator protein
   6682..6712    +  promoter       lac promoter: promoter for the E. coli lac operon
   6720..6736    +  protein_bind   lac operator: The lac repressor binds to the lac operator to inhibit transcription in E. coli. This inhibition can be relieved by adding lactose or isopropyl-β-D-thiogalactopyranoside (IPTG). lac repressor encoded by lacI
>Addgene plasmid #1682 | L4816 | depositor full sequence | sequence record 292 | Author sequence
ATGACCATGATTACGCCAAGCTTGGGCTGCAGGTCGGCTATAATAAGTTCTTGAATAAAATAATTTTCCC
GACAAAACATGAGTATTTCTTTCGAAAATAAAAGTGCAGGCTAATTAGAGATTATTCTGTAATTAACTGC
ATAATTTGTCACGTGCCATAGTTTTACATTCCACTACGTCATAGTTCTTAAAATACTAATCTCCTGAAAA
TAGAAGTAGGTGAAGAAAGTTTAATTATCAGTTCTAAAATGACAATTGATCTTTGGAATATGTTCTGAAA
CTACCGATCATTGAACAGATGCTATTTGAATGATATAGAATTGTATATTTGCAATTTCTGAAACGCGTTC
TTAAAGGCACACAGATTAATTCAAAAGGGTCTGGCCGCAAAAAGGTTTATGGTGGCCGATTTTGAGTTTT
GTGTGTGATTGCTTTTTCACAATCAGTGTTTTCAGGATTATGTGATGAACTAGATCTTCAAGTTTCGTTA
CATTTCATATGTTTTCGGAACTCACGAAGTACATATTGGGTATTGTGCTCAAAAAATTCAGCAATCAGCT
TCGCTCCGCTGACTTTAGAACCCAAAAAAATAGTATGGCCAAACTGACTGTGTTACGATCATTTCAATTT
TTCAATACATATTTAAGATTTCTAAGAGTAAGAAGGTCAAAAACTGTTCTGGAATACATATATATTTTTC
AGGTTACAATTAGTCAAAAAGTGCACTGAAATATACGTTTTAATTTCACGAATAACCCAATTAGTTCAAT
GTATTTTTGGTCAACCAACGTTAAAGTTTGGCTTCCAACCAATTATCATTTCTGATCAACCACAATGTTT
TTTCTTTATCTGCAAGTTAATTTTTTATTTTTATCCAGATGTTTGGCATATTTTTCAATTCTTCACTAGC
GCCCACTTCTTGCACTTCCGGCGCCCTGAATCTAATGCATCTGTTGCAAGAATTGAAAGACCAATCAACA
CATTGTTTTCTTCACGAGATACTGAAGAAAATGAATAAAAACAGAGAAAAAGAGCCATGTGATTAGTGAC
AACTGTTGCTAACAGATACCATAGCTTGGACTTGGTACGTGATGGCAACGTATGGGTCAACAAAAATGAT
TGCAGAGGGGGTGCAAAACAGTCAAGTCGAGAAAATATGAAAAACAGAAAACAAAGAACAGAAAAATGGG
TTTGAGAGTCAGTATAATTTATAAAAGAAAAATTGTACATAGAAATTAACCATTTTTGTAGAAGAAGTTA
TTTTTCAAGCATCGTTAAAAATTATTCAAAGCACCTTATTTCATATTTAATTTTAAACATGGTTAAATGA
ACAACACGGTGCGCAATCAGGAAAACTTGAAATCTGAAACTGTTGTTGTGATCTTCTTCGCAACTGTTCA
GATAGCACTAGTGTAATGTTAAGAGTGCGCGAATATAATGGAATATAATGGATCACACCTCCTGCCATCA
GGTAAACGTCTCTGTTATCACATATTTCCAACTATTAAATTTTTACCTTTTACAGTTTTACATTTTTTTG
AAAAAAGTAACTTTTTGTCTTCAAAATCCCTGACGAAAATATCAAATATTTTAATCGAGACTGCAGAGGA
ACCGATTGATGATTTGGAAAATCCAGCTTTACCTGTGTAAGAACTGAAAAGTTTCATAACCCTAGGGTAT
TCCCAGTTACATTCCCCACTGGCTAACAATAGCACCCAGTTTTTCATCACCTTTCTTCAAATTTCTCGGC
GATTTGTTAAAAACAAAATTTGTGTCCCTTCTCTGATATCTCTATGTCTCTAAACACAAGTTCATCGGAA
AACGAAGGAGGGTAGGTGTTGGTTGGGCTCCCGAAGTGAAAATAGAAGAGCAAGAATAGAATATTAGAGA
GAGAGTGCAGAGAGGGCGGGATAGCTCCCGGGATTCCGTTTTCTTCTTCTTTATCTTCAACGATGATGTG
TGTGCGTGTTGTATAGATTCTGTTGCTCCCCCACAACTCGCTCCGAAGGCTCAATACAATTCAATTGATA
TTGGAGGAGAGCCTACCGGAGTGGGAGGATAAGAAGAAACATAAGAAGAAGAAGAAGAAGAAGCATGCTT
CTGGTTTTTGATGCTATGAAAACGGCACAAAAAGATGATTGAGGTCCCTTTTCAATACCTTCTCTCATCT
TTCAAATCCCATTGAAACCTAAAACTTCTCACCACGCTTTACCATTGTTCTCCAAAAACTTATAGCAATG
TCTATAACTTTTTTATCTCTGAAAAGCAGTGTTCCATTTTTCTTTTTCCTATTTTATTTCAATTGTTTCT
CACATTTCGTTTGGATTCTTTGCTTGTCAACCAGCTTCTTCTTCCACTTTTACCGTCTAATTTTCAGGGC
AGGGAGCCATCAAACCCACGACCACTAGATCCATCTAGAGGATCCCCGGGATTGGCCAAAGGACCCAAAG
GAGGACCCTTGGAGGGTACCGGTAGAAAAAATGAGTAAAGGAGAAGAACTTTTCACTGGAGTTGTCCCAA
TTCTTGTTGAATTAGATGGTGATGTTAATGGGCACAAATTTTCTGTCAGTGGAGAGGGTGAAGGTGATGC
AACATACGGAAAACTTACCCTTAAATTTATTTGCACTACTGGAAAACTACCTGTTCCATGGGTAAGTTTA
AACATATATATACTAACTAACCCTGATTATTTAAATTTTCAGCCAACACTTGTCACTACTTTCTCATGGG
GCGTTCAATGCTTCTCGAGATACCCAGATCATATGAAACAGCATGACTTTTTCAAGAGTGCCATGCCCGA
AGGTTATGTACAGGAAAGAACTATATTTTTCAAAGATGACGGGAACTACAAGACACGTAAGTTTAAACAG
TTCGGTACTAACTAACCATACATATTTAAATTTTCAGGTGCTGAAGTCAAGTTTGAAGGTGATACCCTTG
TTAATAGAATCGAGTTAAAAGGTATTGATTTTAAAGAAGATGGAAACATTCTTGGACACAAATTGGAATA
CAACTATATTTCACACAACGTATACATCACTGCCGACAAACAAAAGAATGGGATCAAAGCGGTAAGTTTA
AACATGATTTTACTAACTAACTAATCTGATTTAAATTTTCAGAACTTCAAAATTAGACACAACATTGAAG
ATGGAAGCGTTCAACTAGCAGACCATTATCAACAAAATACTCCAATTGGCGATGGCCCTGTCCTTTTACC
AGACAACCATTACCTGTCCACACAATCTGCCCTTTCGAAAGATCCCAACGAAAAGAGAGACCACATGGTC
CTTCTTGAGTTTGTAACAGCTGCTGGGATTACACATGGCATGGATGAACTATACAAATAGCATTCGTAGA
ATTGTAAGTTTAAACTTTCTCATACTAACTAACGCGCTCTATTTAAATTTTCAGAATTCCAACTGAGCGC
CGGTCGCTACCATTACCAACTTGTCTGGTGTCAAAAATAATAGGGGCCGCTGTCATCAGAGTAAGTTTAA
ACTGAGTTCTACTAACTAACGAGTAATATTTAAATTTTCAGCATCTCGCGCCCGTGCCTCTGACTTCTAA
GTCCAATTACTCTTCAACATCCCTACATGCTCTTTCTCCCTGTGCTCCCACCCCCTATTTTTGTTATTAT
CAAAAAACTTCTCTTAATTTCTTTGTTTTTTAGCTTCTTTTAAGTCACCTCTAACAATGAAATTGTGTAG
ATTCAAAAATAGAATTAATTCGTAATAAAAAGTCGAAAAAAATTGTGCTCCCTCCCCCCATTAATAATAA
TTCTATCCCAAAATCTACACAATGTTCTGTGTACACTTCTTATGTTTTTTACTTCTGATAAATTTTTTTG
AAACATCATAGAAAAAACCGCACACAAAATACCTTATCATATGTTACGTTTCAGTTTATGACCGCAATTT
TTATTTCTTCGCACGTCTGGGCCTCTCATGACGTCAAATCATGCTCATCGTGAAAAAGTTTTGGAGTATT
TTTGGAATTTTTCAATCAAGTGAAAGTTTATGAAATTAATTTTCCTGCTTTTGCTTTTTGGGGTTTCCCC
TATTGTTTGTCAAGATTTCGAGGACGGCGTTTTTCTTGCTAAAATCACAAGTATTGATGAGCACGATGCA
AGAAAGATCGGAAGAAGGTTTGGGTTTGAGGCTCAGTGGAAGGTGAGTAGAAGTTGATAATTTGAAAGTG
GAGTAGTGTCTATGGGGTTTTTGCCTTAAATGACAGAATACATTCCCAATATACCAAACATAACTGTTTC
CTACTAGTCGGCCGTACGGGCCCTTTCGTCTCGCGCGTTTCGGTGATGACGGTGAAAACCTCTGACACAT
GCAGCTCCCGGAGACGGTCACAGCTTGTCTGTAAGCGGATGCCGGGAGCAGACAAGCCCGTCAGGGCGCG
TCAGCGGGTGTTGGCGGGTGTCGGGGCTGGCTTAACTATGCGGCATCAGAGCAGATTGTACTGAGAGTGC
ACCATATGCGGTGTGAAATACCGCACAGATGCGTAAGGAGAAAATACCGCATCAGGCGGCCTTAAGGGCC
TCGTGATACGCCTATTTTTATAGGTTAATGTCATGATAATAATGGTTTCTTAGACGTCAGGTGGCACTTT
TCGGGGAAATGTGCGCGGAACCCCTATTTGTTTATTTTTCTAAATACATTCAAATATGTATCCGCTCATG
AGACAATAACCCTGATAAATGCTTCAATAATATTGAAAAAGGAAGAGTATGAGTATTCAACATTTCCGTG
TCGCCCTTATTCCCTTTTTTGCGGCATTTTGCCTTCCTGTTTTTGCTCACCCAGAAACGCTGGTGAAAGT
AAAAGATGCTGAAGATCAGTTGGGTGCACGAGTGGGTTACATCGAACTGGATCTCAACAGCGGTAAGATC
CTTGAGAGTTTTCGCCCCGAAGAACGTTTTCCAATGATGAGCACTTTTAAAGTTCTGCTATGTGGCGCGG
TATTATCCCGTATTGACGCCGGGCAAGAGCAACTCGGTCGCCGCATACACTATTCTCAGAATGACTTGGT
TGAGTACTCACCAGTCACAGAAAAGCATCTTACGGATGGCATGACAGTAAGAGAATTATGCAGTGCTGCC
ATAACCATGAGTGATAACACTGCGGCCAACTTACTTCTGACAACGATCGGAGGACCGAAGGAGCTAACCG
CTTTTTTGCACAACATGGGGGATCATGTAACTCGCCTTGATCGTTGGGAACCGGAGCTGAATGAAGCCAT
ACCAAACGACGAGCGTGACACCACGATGCCTGTAGCAATGGCAACAACGTTGCGCAAACTATTAACTGGC
GAACTACTTACTCTAGCTTCCCGGCAACAATTAATAGACTGGATGGAGGCGGATAAAGTTGCAGGACCAC
TTCTGCGCTCGGCCCTTCCGGCTGGCTGGTTTATTGCTGATAAATCTGGAGCCGGTGAGCGTGGGTCTCG
CGGTATCATTGCAGCACTGGGGCCAGATGGTAAGCCCTCCCGTATCGTAGTTATCTACACGACGGGGAGT
CAGGCAACTATGGATGAACGAAATAGACAGATCGCTGAGATAGGTGCCTCACTGATTAAGCATTGGTAAC
TGTCAGACCAAGTTTACTCATATATACTTTAGATTGATTTAAAACTTCATTTTTAATTTAAAAGGATCTA
GGTGAAGATCCTTTTTGATAATCTCATGACCAAAATCCCTTAACGTGAGTTTTCGTTCCACTGAGCGTCA
GACCCCGTAGAAAAGATCAAAGGATCTTCTTGAGATCCTTTTTTTCTGCGCGTAATCTGCTGCTTGCAAA
CAAAAAAACCACCGCTACCAGCGGTGGTTTGTTTGCCGGATCAAGAGCTACCAACTCTTTTTCCGAAGGT
AACTGGCTTCAGCAGAGCGCAGATACCAAATACTGTCCTTCTAGTGTAGCCGTAGTTAGGCCACCACTTC
AAGAACTCTGTAGCACCGCCTACATACCTCGCTCTGCTAATCCTGTTACCAGTGGCTGCTGCCAGTGGCG
ATAAGTCGTGTCTTACCGGGTTGGACTCAAGACGATAGTTACCGGATAAGGCGCAGCGGTCGGGCTGAAC
GGGGGGTTCGTGCACACAGCCCAGCTTGGAGCGAACGACCTACACCGAACTGAGATACCTACAGCGTGAG
CATTGAGAAAGCGCCACGCTTCCCGAAGGGAGAAAGGCGGACAGGTATCCGGTAAGCGGCAGGGTCGGAA
CAGGAGAGCGCACGAGGGAGCTTCCAGGGGGAAACGCCTGGTATCTTTATAGTCCTGTCGGGTTTCGCCA
CCTCTGACTTGAGCGTCGATTTTTGTGATGCTCGTCAGGGGGGCGGAGCCTATGGAAAAACGCCAGCAAC
GCGGCCTTTTTACGGTTCCTGGCCTTTTGCTGGCCTTTTGCTCACATGTTCTTTCCTGCGTTATCCCCTG
ATTCTGTGGATAACCGTATTACCGCCTTTGAGTGAGCTGATACCGCTCGCCGCAGCCGAACGACCGAGCG
CAGCGAGTCAGTGAGCGAGGAAGCGGAAGAGCGCCCAATACGCAAACCGCCTCTCCCCGCGCGTTGGCCG
ATTCATTAATGCAGCTGGCACGACAGGTTTCCCGACTGGAAAGCGGGCAGTGAGCGCAACGCAATTAATG
TGAGTTAGCTCACTCATTAGGCACCCCAGGCTTTACACTTTATGCTTCCGGCTCGTATGTTGTGTGGAAT
TGTGAGCGGATAACAATTTCACACAGGAAACAGCT
