>Addgene plasmid #1682 | L4816 | addgene partial sequence | sequence record 16814 | 1682_m13reverse
GGGCGCGGTCGGCTATATAAGTTCTTGAATAAAATAATTTTCCCGACAAAACATGAGTATTTCTTTCGAA
AATAAAAGTGCAGGCTAATTAGAGATTATTCTGTAATTAACTGCATAATTTGTCACGTGCCATAGTTTTA
CATTCCACTACGTCATAGTTCTTAAAATACTAATCTCCTGAAAATAGAAGTAGGTGAAGAAAGTTTAATT
ATCAGTTCTAAAATGACAATTGATCTTTGGAATATGTTCTGAAACTACCGATCATTGAACAGATGCTATT
TGAATGATATAGAATTGTATATTTGCAATTTCTGAAACGCGTTCTTAAAGGCACACAGATTAATTCAAAA
GGGTCTGGCCGCAAAAAGGTTTATGGTGGCCGATTTTGAGTTTTGTGTGTGATTGCTTTTTCACAATCAG
TGTTTTCAGGATTATGTGATGAACTAGATCTTCAAGTTTCGTTACATTTCATATGTTTTCGGAACTCACG
AAGTACATATTGGGTATTGTGCTCAAAAAATTCAGCAATCAGCTTCGCTCCGCTGACTTTAGAACCCAAA
AAAATAGTATGGCCAAACTGACTGTGTTACGATCATTTCAATTTTTCAATACATATTTAAGATTTCTAAG
AGTAAGAAGGTCAAAAACTGTTCTGGAATACATATATATTTTTCAGGTTACAATTAGTCAAAAAGTGCAC
TGAAATATACGTTTTAATTTCACGAATAACCCAATTAGTTCAATGTATTTTTGGTCAACCAACGTTAAAG
TTTGGCTTCCAACCAATTATCATTTCTGATCAACCACAATGTTTTTTCTTTATCTGCAAGTTAATTTTTT
ATTTTTATCCAGATGTTTGGCATATTTTTCAATTCTTCACTAGCGCCCACTTCTTGCACTTCCGGCGCCC
TGAATCTAATGCATCTGTTGCAAGAATTGAAAGACCAATCCACACATTGNTTTCNTCACGAGATACTGAN
GAAAATGAATAAAACNGAGAAAAAGAGCCTGTGATTAGNGACACNGGTGCTANCAGAAACCATAGCTGGA
CTGGGACGGAGGCACGTANGGTCACAAAATGATGCAGAGGGGNGCAACNGNCAGNCNGAAATTGAAACNG
AAACAGACGAAANGGTTGAGGCNTAATTAAAAAAATGNCAAAANTACCNTTGGAAAAATTTTNCAGCCCN
TAAATTTCCAGCCTNTCCATTNTTANCGNTAAAGACCNGGGCNNCCGAACGACCGANGNGNGGCCCCCNC
GTCCNCCCNGGGAAAGGNANAGAAAGNAACCCCCNGNACCCNCCCATCCCTNTTCTCCTNTTTN
